Addgene plasmid #84663: pQCXIP-Laforin Myc C169S
Purpose: mammalian expression and/or retrovirus preparation
Depositing lab: Ayano Satoh. Depositing organization: Okayama University. Publication: S-nitrosylation of laforin inhibits its phosphatase activity and is implicated in Lafora disease. Toyota R, Honjo Y, Imajo R, Satoh A. Sciencematters 10.19185/matters.201606000014.
Backbone
  Vector backbone: pQCXIP
  Total vector size (bp): 7200
  Vector type: Mammalian Expression, Retroviral
Growth in bacteria
  Bacterial resistance: Ampicillin, 100 μg/mL
  Growth temperature: 37°C
  Growth strain: NEB Stable
  Copy number: Low Copy
Gene/Insert
  Gene/Insert name: Laforin
  Species: H. sapiens (human)
  Entrez Gene: EPM2A (a.k.a. EPM2, MELF)
  Promoter: 5'LTR
  Tag / fusion protein: Myc (C terminal on insert)
  Cloning method: Restriction Enzyme; 5′ cloning site BamHI (not destroyed); 3′ cloning site BamHI (not destroyed)
  Sequencing primers: 5′ CGCCATCCACGCTGTTTTGAC
Terms and licenses: Academic/Nonprofit Terms; Industry Terms: Not Available to Industry
How to cite: pQCXIP-Laforin Myc C169S was a gift from Ayano Satoh (Addgene plasmid # 84663 ; http://n2t.net/addgene:84663 ; RRID:Addgene_84663)
