[The description below was written by a language model from this plasmid's Addgene catalogue record.]
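Description:
pQCXIP-Laforin Myc C169S is a retroviral and mammalian expression plasmid built on the pQCXIP backbone, with a recorded total size of about 7.2 kb. It is propagated in bacteria under ampicillin selection and is listed as low copy. The use of a recombination-deficient growth strain fits the presence of repeated LTR sequences, which can be unstable in standard hosts. No feature table is supplied, so the arrangement of backbone elements cannot be confirmed from the record. pQCXIP is generally known as a self-inactivating, bicistronic retroviral vector in which an IRES links the cloned gene to a puromycin resistance marker for selecting transduced cells. These elements are not listed explicitly here.

The insert is human laforin, the product of the EPM2A gene, carrying a C-terminal Myc epitope tag for detection by immunoblotting or immunofluorescence. It was cloned by restriction enzyme cloning with BamHI at both ends, and both sites are retained. The name indicates a cysteine-to-serine substitution at residue 169, although the record does not describe the mutation further. The record gives the 5' LTR as the promoter. In the standard pQCXIP design an internal CMV promoter typically drives the insert, so the catalogue entry may be simplified on this point.

The stated purpose is mammalian expression and/or retrovirus preparation: the plasmid can be transfected directly, or used with packaging cells to produce virus for stable delivery. The associated publication concerns inhibition of laforin's phosphatase activity by S-nitrosylation and its link to Lafora disease. This suggests the C169S variant serves to test the contribution of this particular cysteine.
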