>Addgene plasmid #84663 | pQCXIP-Laforin Myc C169S | addgene partial sequence | sequence record 166863 | LNCX 5'-AGCTCGTTTAGTGAACCGTCAGATC-3'
ACCGATCCAGCCTCCGCGGCCGGGAACGGTGCATTGGAACGGACCTGCAGGAATTGATCCGCGGCCGCAC
CGGTAGGCCTCGTACGCTTAATTAACGGATCCACTAGTCCAGTGTGGTGGAATTCTGCAGATCGCAGAAC
AGCACGTGTTCTCCCCGGTGCCCGGGGCTCCCACACCACCGCCCAATCGCTGCGGCCGCCTAGTGCTCGG
GCCGCGCCTGCCAGCCGCGGGGACTCCGGGCCCGGGTATTCGCGCCGCCGCCGCCCGCCATGCGCTTCCG
CTTTGGGGTGGTGGTGCCACCCGCCGTGGCCGGCGCCCGGCCGGAGCTGCTGGTGGTGGGGTCGCGGCCC
GAGCTGGGGCGTTGGGAGCCGCGCGG
