>Addgene plasmid #84663 | pQCXIP-Laforin Myc C169S | addgene partial sequence | sequence record 166864 | Laforin-F 5'-ACAATGAAAACAACTTGGTGGAT-3'
GATTGAGGCCACTGGACACACCAATGAAATGAAGCACACAACAGACTTCTATTTTAATATTGCAGGCCAC
CAAGCCATGCATTATTCAAGAATTCTACCAAATATCTGGCTGGGTAGCAGCCCTCGTCAGGTGGAACATG
TAACCATCAAACTGAAGCATGAATTGGGGATTACAGCTGTAATGAATTTCCAGACTGAATGGGATATTGT
ACAGAATTCCTCAGGCTGTAACCGCTACCCAGAGCCCATGACTCCAGACACTATGATTAAACTATATAGG
GAAGAAGGCTTGGCCTACATCTGGATGCCAACACCAGATATGAGCACCGAAGGCCGAGTACAGATGCTGC
CCCAGGCGGTGTGCCTGCTGCATGCGCTGCTGGAGAAGGGACACATCGTGTACGTGCACTGCAACGCTGG
GGTGGGCCGCTCCACCGCGGCTGTCTGCGGCTGGCTCCAGTATGTGATGGGCTGGAATCTGAGGAAGGTG
CAGTATTTCCTCATGGCCAAGAGGCCGGCTGTCTACATTGACGAAGAGGCCTTGGCCCGGGCACAAGAAG
ATTTTTTCCAGAAATTTGGGAAGGTTCGTTCTTCTGTGTGTAGCCTGTACTCGAGTCTAGAGGGCCCGCG
GTTCGAACAAAAACTCATCTCAGAAGAGGATCTGAATATGCATACCGGTCATCATCACCATCACCATTGA
GTTTAAACCCGCTGATCAGCCTCGACTGTGCCTTCTAGTTGCCAGCCATCTGTTGTTTGCCCCTCCCCCG
TGCCTTCCTTGACCCTGGAAGGTGCCACTCCCACTGTCCTTTCCTAATAAAATGAGGAA
